>Addgene plasmid #122467 | pDONR223 SCAF8_isoD | depositor full sequence | sequence record 233760 | pDONR223 SCAF8_isoD sequence 6612 bps
CTTTCCTGCGTTATCCCCTGATTCTGTGGATAACCGTATTACCGCCTTTGAGTGAGCTGATACCGCTCGC
CGCAGCCGAACGACCGAGCGCAGCGAGTCAGTGAGCGAGGAAGCGGAAGAGCGCCCAATACGCAAACCGC
CTCTCCCCGCGCGTTGGCCGATTCATTAATGCAGCTGGCACGACAGGTTTCCCGACTGGAAAGCGGGCAG
TGAGCGCAACGCAATTAATACGCGTACCGCTAGCCAGGAAGAGTTTGTAGAAACGCAAAAAGGCCATCCG
TCAGGATGGCCTTCTGCTTAGTTTGATGCCTGGCAGTTTATGGCGGGCGTCCTGCCCGCCACCCTCCGGG
CCGTTGCTTCACAACGTTCAAATCCGCTCCCGGCGGATTTGTCCTACTCAGGAGAGCGTTCACCGACAAA
CAACAGATAAAACGAAAGGCCCAGTCTTCCGACTGAGCCTTTCGTTTTATTTGATGCCTGGCAGTTCCCT
ACTCTCGCGTTAACGCTAGCATGGATGTTTTCCCAGTCACGACGTTGTAAAACGACGGCCAGTCTTAAGC
TCGGGCCCCAAATAATGATTTTATTTTGACTGATAGTGACCTGTTCGTTGCAACAAATTGATGAGCAATG
CTTTTTTATAATGCCAACTTTGTACAAAAAAGCAGGCTTCACCATGGAGGCCGTGAAGACCTTCAATAGC
GAGTTGTATTCCCTGAATGACTATAAACCACCCATTTCGAAAGCGAAAATGACCCAAATTACTAAGGCAG
CCATCAAAGCTATTAAGTTCTATAAACATGTGGTACAGAGTGTTGAGAAGTTTATTCAGAAATGTAAACC
AGAATACAAAGTACCTGGACTTTATGTTATTGACTCCATTGTGCGACAATCCCGACATCAGTTTGGTCAA
GAAAAGGATGTGTTTGCACCCAGATTTAGTAATAACATCATTAGCACTTTCCAGAATTTATATCGTTGCC
CTGGGGATGACAAGAGTAAAATAGTGAGAGTACTAAACTTATGGCAGAAGAATAATGTATTTAAGAGTGA
GATTATTCAGCCCCTTTTGGATATGGCAGCCGGGATTCCGCCTCCAGTTGTCACACCTGTTTTGGCCAGC
ACTACCACTGCTATGAGCAATACTCCAGGAACTCCTGTGACACCTGTTACTCCGGCCAATGTGGTCCAAG
GCTTACCTGATCCGTGGGTATCTCAGATAACAAATACAGATACACTTGCGGCTGTAGCTCAGATCTTGCA
AAGTCCTCAAGGCCAGCAGCTTCAACAATTAATACAAACCTTACAGATACAACAACAGAAGCCCCAGCCT
TCCATTCTGCAGGCCCTAGATGCTGGTCTTGTTGTTCAGTTGCAAGCTCTTACGGCACAACTTACAGCTG
CAGCTGCAGCTGCCAACACTCTTACTCCCTTAGAACAGGGAGTCTCCTTTAACAAGAAGTTGATGGATAG
GTTTGATTTTGGGGAAGACTCTGAGCATAGTGAAGAACCCAAAAAGGAAATTCCAGCTTCACAACTTTCT
CACGTTTCAGAATCTGTGAACAATTCCATTTTTCATCAGATAGCAGAACAACTACAACAGCAAAACCTAG
AACATCTCAGACAGCAGCTCTTGGAGCAGCAACAGCCTCAAAAGGCCACTCCTCAGGATAGTCAGGAAGG
AACCTTTGGGTCAGAGCATTCAGCGTCACCATCACAAGGGAGTAGTCAGCAGCATTTTCTTGAACCTGAA
GTCAATTTGGATGATTCCATAGATATTCAGCAACAGGATATGGATATAGATGAAGGGCAAGATGGAGTGG
AAGAGGAGGTCTTTGAACAAGAAGCTAAGAAAGTGGCGGTTCGCTCAAGATCAAGAACACATTCACGATC
TCGTTCAAGATCACCAAGAAAACGAAGGTCTAGGTCACGGTCTGGCTCTAGAAAGCGTAAACACAGAAAG
CGATCACGCTCCCGCTCAAGAGAAAGAAAGAGGAAATCATCACGGTCGTATTCAAGTGAAAGGAGAGCCA
GAGAAAGGGAGAAAGAACGACAGAAAAAGGGATTACCTCCAATTAGATCTAAAACACTAAGTGTATGTAG
TACTACTCTCTGGGTTGGGCAAGTGGACAAGAAGGCAACACAGCAAGACTTAACCAACCTGTTTGAAGAG
TTTGGACAGATTGAATCCATTAATATGATTCCTCCCCGGGGCTGTGCTTATGTCTGCATGGTTCATCGAC
AAGATGCATTTCGAGCTCTTCAGAAACTCAGTTCTGGATCATATAAAATTGGGTCCAAGGTCATTAAGAT
CGCTTGGGCTTTAAACAAAGGTGTAAAAACAGAATACAAACAATTCTGGGATGTGGATCTTGGAGTTACA
TATATACCATGGGAAAAAGTTAAAGTGGATGACTTGGAAGGTTTTGCAGAAGGAGGCATGATTGATCAGG
AGACTGTAAATACTGAGTGGGAAACTGTGAAAAGCTCAGAACCTGTTAAAGAGACGGTCCAGACAACTCA
GAGCCCAACTCCAGTTGAAAAGGAGACAGTGGTCACAACCCAGGCAGAGGTTTTCCCTCCTCCTGTTGCT
ATGTTGCAGATTCCAGTGGCGCCAGCCGTGCCTACAGTTAGTTTAGTCCCACCAGCATTTCCTGTGTCGA
TGCCGGTTCCTCCTCCTGGATTCAGTCCAATCCCTCCACCTCCTTTTTTAAGAGCAAGTTTTAACCCTTC
ACAACCACCACCTGGTTTCATGCCGCCTCCAGTTCCCCCACCTGTTGTGCCACCCCCTACGATTCCACCA
GTAGTACCAACATCTTTAGTGCAGCCGTCATTATCCATGACACCGGAAACTGTGAAAGATGTTGGATTTG
GTAGCCTTGTTATACCAGGCGGTTCTGTTGCCAGCAATCTTGCTACTTCCGCTCTGCCAGCTGGAAATGT
TTTTAATGCTCCAACTAAACAGGCAGAGCCTGAAGAAAAAGTACCTCATCTTATAGACCACCAGATTTCT
TCTGGTGAAAACACCAGATCAGTGATTCCAAATGATATTTCAAGTAATGCTGCAATTTTAGGAGGACAGC
CGCCAAATGTGACAAGCAATTCTGGAATTCTGGGAGTCCAAAGACCAAATGTATCAAGTAATTCTGAAAT
TCTTGGGGTCCGGCCATCTAATGTTTCCAGTAGTTCTGGGATTATTGCAGCCCAACCACCAAATATTCTA
AATAACTCTGGAATATTGGGAATACAGCCACCCAGTGTGTCAAATAGTTCTGGACTTTTGGGAGTGCTAC
CCCCAAATATACCTAACAATTCTGGACTTGTAGGAGTACAGCCACCAAATGTTCCAAATACTCCTGGACT
TCTGGGAACACAGCCACCAGCTGGACCTCAAAACTTACCCCCTTTAAGTATCCCTAATCAAAGGATGCCC
ACAATGCCAATGTTAGACATTCGTCCGGGACTAATACCACAGGCACCTGGGCCAAGATTCCCTTTAATAC
AGCCTGGAATTCCACCCCAACGGGGAATCCCACCCCCATCGGTACTTGATTCAGCTCTTCATCCACCACC
CCGTGGACCTTTTCCTCCAGGAGATATTTTTAGTCAACCAGAAAGACCTTTTTTAGCTCCTGGAAGACAA
AGCGTAGACAATGTTACTAACCCAGAAAAAAGGATACCACTTGGGAATGATAACATTCAACAGGAAGGAG
ATAGAGATTACCGGTTTCCTCCTATAGAAACCAGGGAAAGCATTAGTAGACCTCCCCCTGTGGATGTTAG
AGATGTGGTTGGGCGGCCTATAGATCCAAGAGAAGGTCCTGGACGGCCTCCACTAGATGGTAGGGATCAT
TTTGGAAGACCTCCTGTAGATATAAGAGAGAATCTTGTGAGGCCAGGTATAGATCATCTTGGTCGAAGAG
ACCACTTTGGCTTTAATCCAGAGAAGCCCTGGGGGCATAGAGGAGATTTTGATGAGAGAGAGCATCGGGT
TCTACCGGTCTATGGTGGTCCAAAAGGCTTACATGAAGAAAGAGGTAGATTTCGGTCTGGAAACTATCGA
TTTGATCCTAGAAGTGGTCCTTGGAACCGAGGATTTGGACAAGAAGTTCACAGAGATTTTGATGACCGCA
GAAGACCCTGGGAGAGGCAAAGGGATAGGGATGACAGAGATTTTGATTTCTGCAGAGAAATGAATGGAAA
TCGTCTTGGACGAGACAGAATTCAAAACACTTGGGTTCCCCCTCCTCATGCTCGGGTTTTTGATTATTTT
GAAGGGGCCACTTCTCAACGAAAAGGTGATAATGTGCCTCAGGTTAATGGTGAAAATACAGAGAGACATG
CTCAGCCACCACCTATACCAGTACAGAATGATCCTGAACTTTATGAAAAACTGACATCTTCAAATGAAAT
AAACAAGGAGAAGAGTGACACAGTTGCTGATATAGAAAGTGAACCAGTGGTAGAAAGCACAGAAACTGAG
GGGACATAAAACCCAGCTTTCTTGTACAAAGTTGGCATTATAAGAAAGCATTGCTTATCAATTTGTTGCA
ACGAACAGGTCACTATCAGTCAAAATAAAATCATTATTTGCCATCCAGCTGATATCCCCTATAGTGAGTC
GTATTACATGGTCATAGCTGTTTCCTGGCAGCTCTGGCCCGTGTCTCAAAATCTCTGATGTTACATTGCA
CAAGATAAAAATATATCATCATGCCTCCTCTAGACCAGCCAGGACAGAAATGCCTCGACTTCGCTGCTGC
CCAAGGTTGCCGGGTGACGCACACCGTGGAAACGGATGAAGGCACGAACCCAGTGGACATAAGCCTGTTC
GGTTCGTAAGCTGTAATGCAAGTAGCGTATGCGCTCACGCAACTGGTCCAGAACCTTGACCGAACGCAGC
GGTGGTAACGGCGCAGTGGCGGTTTTCATGGCTTGTTATGACTGTTTTTTTGGGGTACAGTCTATGCCTC
GGGCATCCAAGCAGCAAGCGCGTTACGCCGTGGGTCGATGTTTGATGTTATGGAGCAGCAACGATGTTAC
GCAGCAGGGCAGTCGCCCTAAAACAAAGTTAAACATCATGAGGGAAGCGGTGATCGCCGAAGTATCGACT
CAACTATCAGAGGTAGTTGGCGTCATCGAGCGCCATCTCGAACCGACGTTGCTGGCCGTACATTTGTACG
GCTCCGCAGTGGATGGCGGCCTGAAGCCACACAGTGATATTGATTTGCTGGTTACGGTGACCGTAAGGCT
TGATGAAACAACGCGGCGAGCTTTGATCAACGACCTTTTGGAAACTTCGGCTTCCCCTGGAGAGAGCGAG
ATTCTCCGCGCTGTAGAAGTCACCATTGTTGTGCACGACGACATCATTCCGTGGCGTTATCCAGCTAAGC
GCGAACTGCAATTTGGAGAATGGCAGCGCAATGACATTCTTGCAGGTATCTTCGAGCCAGCCACGATCGA
CATTGATCTGGCTATCTTGCTGACAAAAGCAAGAGAACATAGCGTTGCCTTGGTAGGTCCAGCGGCGGAG
GAACTCTTTGATCCGGTTCCTGAACAGGATCTATTTGAGGCGCTAAATGAAACCTTAACGCTATGGAACT
CGCCGCCCGACTGGGCTGGCGATGAGCGAAATGTAGTGCTTACGTTGTCCCGCATTTGGTACAGCGCAGT
AACCGGCAAAATCGCGCCGAAGGATGTCGCTGCCGACTGGGCAATGGAGCGCCTGCCGGCCCAGTATCAG
CCCGTCATACTTGAAGCTAGACAGGCTTATCTTGGACAAGAAGAAGATCGCTTGGCCTCGCGCGCAGATC
AGTTGGAAGAATTTGTCCACTACGTGAAAGGCGAGATCACCAAGGTAGTCGGCAAATAACCCTCGAGCCA
CCCATGACCAAAATCCCTTAACGTGAGTTACGCGTCGTTCCACTGAGCGTCAGACCCCGTAGAAAAGATC
AAAGGATCTTCTTGAGATCCTTTTTTTCTGCGCGTAATCTGCTGCTTGCAAACAAAAAAACCACCGCTAC
CAGCGGTGGTTTGTTTGCCGGATCAAGAGCTACCAACTCTTTTTCCGAAGGTAACTGGCTTCAGCAGAGC
GCAGATACCAAATACTGTCCTTCTAGTGTAGCCGTAGTTAGGCCACCACTTCAAGAACTCTGTAGCACCG
CCTACATACCTCGCTCTGCTAATCCTGTTACCAGTGGCTGCTGCCAGTGGCGATAAGTCGTGTCTTACCG
GGTTGGACTCAAGACGATAGTTACCGGATAAGGCGCAGCGGTCGGGCTGAACGGGGGGTTCGTGCACACA
GCCCAGCTTGGAGCGAACGACCTACACCGAACTGAGATACCTACAGCGTGAGCATTGAGAAAGCGCCACG
CTTCCCGAAGGGAGAAAGGCGGACAGGTATCCGGTAAGCGGCAGGGTCGGAACAGGAGAGCGCACGAGGG
AGCTTCCAGGGGGAAACGCCTGGTATCTTTATAGTCCTGTCGGGTTTCGCCACCTCTGACTTGAGCGTCG
ATTTTTGTGATGCTCGTCAGGGGGGCGGAGCCTATGGAAAAACGCCAGCAACGCGGCCTTTTTACGGTTC
CTGGCCTTTTGCTGGCCTTTTGCTCACATGTT
Features (pLannotate 1.2.2; 12 found; start..end, strand, type, name):
    121..213     +  CDS            lacI (fragment): lac repressor; lacI; The lac repressor binds to the lac operator to inhibit transcription in E. coli. This inhibition can be relieved by adding lactose or isopropyl-β-D-thiogalactopyranoside (IPTG).
    268..295     -  terminator     rrnB T2 terminator: transcription terminator T2 from the E. coli rrnB gene
    427..470     +  terminator     rrnB T1 terminator: Escherichia coli rrnB; transcription terminator T1 from the E. coli rrnB gene
    517..553     -  CDS            lacZα (fragment): LacZα fragment of β-galactosidase; lacZ fragment
    569..668     +  protein_bind   attL1: mutant version of attL; recombination site for the Gateway® LR reaction LR Clonase™
    674..4486    +  CDS            SCAF8: SCAF8_HUMAN - Also known as CCAP7 From Homo sapiens (Human).
   4491..4590    -  protein_bind   attL2: mutant version of attL; recombination site for the Gateway® LR reaction LR Clonase™
   4608..4626    -  promoter       T7 promoter: promoter for bacteriophage T7 RNA polymerase
   4816..4839    +  promoter       Pc promoter (fragment): intI1 (promoter lies within the coding sequence); class 1 integron promoter
   5015..5071    +  CDS            GmR (fragment): gentamycin acetyltransferase; aacC1; confers resistance to gentamycin
   5078..5869    +  CDS            SmR: aminoglycoside adenylyltransferase (Murphy, 1985); aadA; confers resistance to spectinomycin and streptomycin
   5962..6550    +  rep_origin     ori: high-copy-number ColE1/pMB1/pBR322/pUC origin of replication
