>Addgene plasmid #122467 | pDONR223 SCAF8_isoD | addgene full sequence | sequence record 237998 | Addgene NGS Result
TGATAGTGACCTGTTCGTTGCAACAAATTGATGAGCAATGCTTTTTTATAATGCCAACTTTGTACAAAAA
AGCAGGCTTCACCATGGAGGCCGTGAAGACCTTCAATAGCGAGTTGTATTCCCTGAATGACTATAAACCA
CCCATTTCGAAAGCGAAAATGACCCAAATTACTAAGGCAGCCATCAAAGCTATTAAGTTCTATAAACATG
TGGTACAGAGTGTTGAGAAGTTTATTCAGAAATGTAAACCAGAATACAAAGTACCTGGACTTTATGTTAT
TGACTCCATTGTGCGACAATCCCGACATCAGTTTGGTCAAGAAAAGGATGTGTTTGCACCCAGATTTAGT
AATAACATCATTAGCACTTTCCAGAATTTATATCGTTGCCCTGGGGATGACAAGAGTAAAATAGTGAGAG
TACTAAACTTATGGCAGAAGAATAATGTATTTAAGAGTGAGATTATTCAGCCCCTTTTGGATATGGCAGC
CGGGATTCCGCCTCCAGTTGTCACACCTGTTTTGGCCAGCACTACCACTGCTATGAGCAATACTCCAGGA
ACTCCTGTGACACCTGTTACTCCGGCCAATGTGGTCCAAGGCTTACCTGATCCGTGGGTATCTCAGATAA
CAAATACAGATACACTTGCGGCTGTAGCTCAGATCTTGCAAAGTCCTCAAGGCCAGCAGCTTCAACAATT
AATACAAACCTTACAGATACAACAACAGAAGCCCCAGCCTTCCATTCTGCAGGCCCTAGATGCTGGTCTT
GTTGTTCAGTTGCAAGCTCTTACGGCACAACTTACAGCTGCAGCTGCAGCTGCCAACACTCTTACTCCCT
TAGAACAGGGAGTCTCCTTTAACAAGAAGTTGATGGATAGGTTTGATTTTGGGGAAGACTCTGAGCATAG
TGAAGAACCCAAAAAGGAAATTCCAGCTTCACAACTTTCTCACGTTTCAGAATCTGTGAACAATTCCATT
TTTCATCAGATAGCAGAACAACTACAACAGCAAAACCTAGAACATCTCAGACAGCAGCTCTTGGAGCAGC
AACAGCCTCAAAAGGCCACTCCTCAGGATAGTCAGGAAGGAACCTTTGGGTCAGAGCATTCAGCGTCACC
ATCACAAGGGAGTAGTCAGCAGCATTTTCTTGAACCTGAAGTCAATTTGGATGATTCCATAGATATTCAG
CAACAGGATATGGATATAGATGAAGGGCAAGATGGAGTGGAAGAGGAGGTCTTTGAACAAGAAGCTAAGA
AAGTGGCGGTTCGCTCAAGATCAAGAACACATTCACGATCTCGTTCAAGATCACCAAGAAAACGAAGGTC
TAGGTCACGGTCTGGCTCTAGAAAGCGTAAACACAGAAAGCGATCACGCTCCCGCTCAAGAGAAAGAAAG
AGGAAATCATCACGGTCGTATTCAAGTGAAAGGAGAGCCAGAGAAAGGGAGAAAGAACGACAGAAAAAGG
GATTACCTCCAATTAGATCTAAAACACTAAGTGTATGTAGTACTACTCTCTGGGTTGGGCAAGTGGACAA
GAAGGCAACACAGCAAGACTTAACCAACCTGTTTGAAGAGTTTGGACAGATTGAATCCATTAATATGATT
CCTCCCCGGGGCTGTGCTTATGTCTGCATGGTTCATCGACAAGATGCATTTCGAGCTCTTCAGAAACTCA
GTTCTGGATCATATAAAATTGGGTCCAAGGTCATTAAGATCGCTTGGGCTTTAAACAAAGGTGTAAAAAC
AGAATACAAACAATTCTGGGATGTGGATCTTGGAGTTACATATATACCATGGGAAAAAGTTAAAGTGGAT
GACTTGGAAGGTTTTGCAGAAGGAGGCATGATTGATCAGGAGACTGTAAATACTGAGTGGGAAACTGTGA
AAAGCTCAGAACCTGTTAAAGAGACGGTCCAGACAACTCAGAGCCCAACTCCAGTTGAAAAGGAGACAGT
GGTCACAACCCAGGCAGAGGTTTTCCCTCCTCCTGTTGCTATGTTGCAGATTCCAGTGGCGCCAGCCGTG
CCTACAGTTAGTTTAGTCCCACCAGCATTTCCTGTGTCGATGCCGGTTCCTCCTCCTGGATTCAGTCCAA
TCCCTCCACCTCCTTTTTTAAGAGCAAGTTTTAACCCTTCACAACCACCACCTGGTTTCATGCCGCCTCC
AGTTCCCCCACCTGTTGTGCCACCCCCTACGATTCCACCAGTAGTACCAACATCTTTAGTGCAGCCGTCA
TTATCCATGACACCGGAAACTGTGAAAGATGTTGGATTTGGTAGCCTTGTTATACCAGGCGGTTCTGTTG
CCAGCAATCTTGCTACTTCCGCTCTGCCAGCTGGAAATGTTTTTAATGCTCCAACTAAACAGGCAGAGCC
TGAAGAAAAAGTACCTCATCTTATAGACCACCAGATTTCTTCTGGTGAAAACACCAGATCAGTGATTCCA
AATGATATTTCAAGTAATGCTGCAATTTTAGGAGGACAGCCGCCAAATGTGACAAGCAATTCTGGAATTC
TGGGAGTCCAAAGACCAAATGTATCAAGTAATTCTGAAATTCTTGGGGTCCGGCCATCTAATGTTTCCAG
TAGTTCTGGGATTATTGCAGCCCAACCACCAAATATTCTAAATAACTCTGGAATATTGGGAATACAGCCA
CCCAGTGTGTCAAATAGTTCTGGACTTTTGGGAGTGCTACCCCCAAATATACCTAACAATTCTGGACTTG
TAGGAGTACAGCCACCAAATGTTCCAAATACTCCTGGACTTCTGGGAACACAGCCACCAGCTGGACCTCA
AAACTTACCCCCTTTAAGTATCCCTAATCAAAGGATGCCCACAATGCCAATGTTAGACATTCGTCCGGGA
CTAATACCACAGGCACCTGGGCCAAGATTCCCTTTAATACAGCCTGGAATTCCACCCCAACGGGGAATCC
CACCCCCATCGGTACTTGATTCAGCTCTTCATCCACCACCCCGTGGACCTTTTCCTCCAGGAGATATTTT
TAGTCAACCAGAAAGACCTTTTTTAGCTCCTGGAAGACAAAGCGTAGACAATGTTACTAACCCAGAAAAA
AGGATACCACTTGGGAATGATAACATTCAACAGGAAGGAGATAGAGATTATCGGTTTCCTCCTATAGAAA
CCAGGGAAAGCATTAGTAGACCTCCCCCTGTGGATGTTAGAGATGTGGTTGGGCGGCCTATAGATCCAAG
AGAAGGTCCTGGACGGCCTCCACTAGATGGTAGGGATCATTTTGGAAGACCTCCTGTAGATATAAGAGAG
AATCTTGTGAGGCCAGGTATAGATCATCTTGGTCGAAGAGACCACTTTGGCTTTAATCCAGAGAAGCCCT
GGGGGCATAGAGGAGATTTTGATGAGAGAGAGCATCGGGTTCTACCGGTCTATGGTGGTCCAAAAGGCTT
ACATGAAGAAAGAGGTAGATTTCGGTCTGGAAACTATCGATTTGATCCTAGAAGTGGTCCTTGGAACCGA
GGATTTGGACAAGAAGTTCACAGAGATTTTGATGACCGCAGAAGACCCTGGGAGAGGCAAAGGGATAGGG
ATGACAGAGATTTTGATTTCTGCAGAGAAATGAATGGAAATCGTCTTGGACGAGACAGAATTCAAAACAC
TTGGGTTCCCCCTCCTCATGCTCGGGTTTTTGATTATTTTGAAGGGGCCACTTCTCAACGAAAAGGTGAT
AATGTGCCTCAGGTTAATGGTGAAAATACAGAGAGACATGCTCAGCCACCACCTATACCAGTACAGAATG
ATCCTGAACTTTATGAAAAACTGACATCTTCAAATGAAATAAACAAGGAGAAGAGTGACACAGTTGCTGA
TATAGAAAGTGAACCAGTGGTAGAAAGCACAGAAACTGAGGGGACATAAAACCCAGCTTTCTTGTACAAA
GTTGGCATTATAAGAAAGCATTGCTTATCAATTTGTTGCAACGAACAGGTCACTATCAGTCAAAATAAAA
TCATTATTTGCCATCCAGCTGATATCCCCTATAGTGAGTCGTATTACATGGTCATAGCTGTTTCCTGGCA
GCTCTGGCCCGTGTCTCAAAATCTCTGATGTTACATTGCACAAGATAAAAATATATCATCATGCCTCCTC
TAGACCAGCCAGGACAGAAATGCCTCGACTTCGCTGCTACCCAAGGTTGCCGGGTGACGCACACCGTGGA
AACGGATGAAGGCACGAACCCAGTGGACATAAGCCTGTTCGGTTCGTAAGCTGTAATGCAAGTAGCGTAT
GCGCTCACGCAACTGGTCCAGAACCTTGACCGAACGCAGCGGTGGTAACGGCGCAGTGGCGGTTTTCATG
GCTTGTTATGACTGTTTTTTTGGGGTACAGTCTATGCCTCGGGCATCCAAGCAGCAAGCGCGTTACGCCG
TGGGTCGATGTTTGATGTTATGGAGCAGCAACGATGTTACGCAGCAGGGCAGTCGCCCTAAAACAAAGTT
AAACATTATGAGGGAAGCGGTGATCGCCGAAGTATCGACTCAACTATCAGAGGTAGTTGGCGTCATCGAG
CGCCATCTCGAACCGACGTTGCTGGCCGTACATTTGTACGGCTCCGCAGTGGATGGCGGCCTGAAGCCAC
ACAGTGATATTGATTTGCTGGTTACGGTGACCGTAAGGCTTGATGAAACAACGCGGCGAGCTTTGATCAA
CGACCTTTTGGAAACTTCGGCTTCCCCTGGAGAGAGCGAGATTCTCCGCGCTGTAGAAGTCACCATTGTT
GTGCACGACGACATCATTCCGTGGCGTTATCCAGCTAAGCGCGAACTGCAATTTGGAGAATGGCAGCGCA
ATGACATTCTTGCAGGTATCTTCGAGCCAGCCACGATCGACATTGATCTGGCTATCTTGCTGACAAAAGC
AAGAGAACATAGCGTTGCCTTGGTAGGTCCAGCGGCGGAGGAACTCTTTGATCCGGTTCCTGAACAGGAT
CTATTTGAGGCGCTAAATGAAACCTTAACGCTATGGAACTCGCCGCCCGACTGGGCTGGCGATGAGCGAA
ATGTAGTGCTTACGTTGTCCCGCATTTGGTACAGCGCAGTAACCGGCAAAATCGCGCCGAAGGATGTCGC
TGCCGACTGGGCAATGGAGCGCCTGCCGGCCCAGTATCAGCCCGTCATACTTGAAGCTAGACAGGCTTAT
CTTGGACAAGAAGAAGATCGCTTGGCCTCGCGCGCAGATCAGTTGGAAGAATTTGTCCACTACGTGAAAG
GCGAGATCACCAAGGTAGTCGGCAAATAACCCTCGAGCCACCCATGACCAAAATCCCTTAACGTGAGTTA
CGCGTCGTTCCACTGAGCGTCAGACCCCGTAGAAAAGATCAAAGGATCTTCTTGAGATCCTTTTTTTCTG
CGCGTAATCTGCTGCTTGCAAACAAAAAAACCACCGCTACCAGCGGTGGTTTGTTTGCCGGATCAAGAGC
TACCAACTCTTTTTCCGAAGGTAACTGGCTTCAGCAGAGCGCAGATACCAAATACTGTTCTTCTAGTGTA
GCCGTAGTTAGGCCACCACTTCAAGAACTCTGTAGCACCGCCTACATACCTCGCTCTGCTAATCCTGTTA
CCAGTGGCTGCTGCCAGTGGCGATAAGTCGTGTCTTACCGGGTTGGACTCAAGACGATAGTTACCGGATA
AGGCGCAGCGGTCGGGCTGAACGGGGGGTTCGTGCACACAGCCCAGCTTGGAGCGAACGACCTACACCGA
ACTGAGATACCTACAGCGTGAGCTATGAGAAAGCGCCACGCTTCCCGAAGGGAGAAAGGCGGACAGGTAT
CCGGTAAGCGGCAGGGTCGGAACAGGAGAGCGCACGAGGGAGCTTCCAGGGGGAAACGCCTGGTATCTTT
ATAGTCCTGTCGGGTTTCGCCACCTCTGACTTGAGCGTCGATTTTTGTGATGCTCGTCAGGGGGGCGGAG
CCTATGGAAAAACGCCAGCAACGCGGCCTTTTTACGGTTCCTGGCCTTTTGCTGGCCTTTTGCTCACATG
TTCTTTCCTGCGTTATCCCCTGATTCTGTGGATAACCGTATTACCGCCTTTGAGTGAGCTGATACCGCTC
GCCGCAGCCGAACGACCGAGCGCAGCGAGTCAGTGAGCGAGGAAGCGGAAGAGCGCCCAATACGCAAACC
GCCTCTCCCCGCGCGTTGGCCGATTCATTAATGCAGCTGGCACGACAGGTTTCCCGACTGGAAAGCGGGC
AGTGAGCGCAACGCAATTAATACGCGTACCGCTAGCCAGGAAGAGTTTGTAGAAACGCAAAAAGGCCATC
CGTCAGGATGGCCTTCTGCTTAGTTTGATGCCTGGCAGTTTATGGCGGGCGTCCTGCCCGCCACCCTCCG
GGCCGTTGCTTCACAACGTTCAAATCCGCTCCCGGCGGATTTGTCCTACTCAGGAGAGCGTTCACCGACA
AACAACAGATAAAACGAAAGGCCCAGTCTTCCGACTGAGCCTTTCGTTTTATTTGATGCCTGGCAGTTCC
CTACTCTCGCGTTAACGCTAGCATGGATGTTTTCCCAGTCACGACGTTGTAAAACGACGGCCAGTCTTAA
GCTCGGGCCCCAAATAATGATTTTATTTTGAC
Features (pLannotate 1.2.2; 12 found; start..end, strand, type, name):
     84..3896    +  CDS            SCAF8: SCAF8_HUMAN - Also known as CCAP7 From Homo sapiens (Human).
   3901..4000    -  protein_bind   attL2: mutant version of attL; recombination site for the Gateway® LR reaction LR Clonase™
   4018..4036    -  promoter       T7 promoter: promoter for bacteriophage T7 RNA polymerase
   4226..4249    +  promoter       Pc promoter (fragment): intI1 (promoter lies within the coding sequence); class 1 integron promoter
   4425..4481    +  CDS            GmR (fragment): gentamycin acetyltransferase; aacC1; confers resistance to gentamycin
   4488..5279    +  CDS            SmR: aminoglycoside adenylyltransferase (Murphy, 1985); aadA; confers resistance to spectinomycin and streptomycin
   5372..5960    +  rep_origin     ori: high-copy-number ColE1/pMB1/pBR322/pUC origin of replication
   6143..6235    +  CDS            lacI (fragment): lac repressor; lacI; The lac repressor binds to the lac operator to inhibit transcription in E. coli. This inhibition can be relieved by adding lactose or isopropyl-β-D-thiogalactopyranoside (IPTG).
   6290..6317    -  terminator     rrnB T2 terminator: transcription terminator T2 from the E. coli rrnB gene
   6449..6492    +  terminator     rrnB T1 terminator: Escherichia coli rrnB; transcription terminator T1 from the E. coli rrnB gene
   6539..6575    -  CDS            lacZα (fragment): LacZα fragment of β-galactosidase; lacZ fragment
   6591..78      +  protein_bind   attL1 (across the origin): mutant version of attL; recombination site for the Gateway® LR reaction LR Clonase™
