[The description below was written by a language model from this plasmid's Addgene catalogue record and pLannotate feature annotations shown in this document.]
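Description:
pDONR223 SCAF8_isoD is a Gateway entry clone built on the pDONR223 backbone and carrying the human SCAF8 (also known as RBM16) isoform D coding sequence. It is a bacterial cloning plasmid of about 6.6 kb, of which roughly 3.8 kb is insert. It is propagated in E. coli from a high-copy ColE1/pUC-type origin and selected with spectinomycin through the aadA aminoglycoside adenylyltransferase gene (SmR). That gene sits downstream of a fragment of the class 1 integron Pc promoter and a short remnant of a gentamicin resistance gene. Small lacI and lacZα fragments are also annotated and appear to be non-functional backbone remnants.

The SCAF8 open reading frame is flanked by attL1 upstream and attL2 downstream, the sites produced when an insert is recombined into a donor vector. These sites allow directional, frame-preserving transfer of the insert into any attR-containing destination vector by an LR Clonase reaction. The rrnB T1 and T2 terminators lie upstream of attL1 and insulate the insert from read-through transcription originating in the backbone. A T7 promoter lies just beyond attL2, pointing back toward the insert in antisense orientation. No promoter is positioned to drive sense expression of SCAF8, and no tags or reporters are annotated, so the plasmid serves as a shuttle rather than an expression construct.

The stated purpose is Gateway cloning, that is, providing a source from which SCAF8 isoform D can be moved into expression vectors. The depositor sequence and the repository's sequencing result show the same features in the same order, differing only in where numbering starts on the circular map.
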