Addgene plasmid #122467: pDONR223 SCAF8_isoD
Purpose: pDONR for Gateway cloning
Depositing lab: Jesper Svejstrup. Depositing organization: Francis Crick Institute. Publication: SCAF4 and SCAF8, mRNA Anti-Terminator Proteins. Gregersen LH, Mitter R, Ugalde AP, Nojima T, Proudfoot NJ, Agami R, Stewart A, Svejstrup JQ. Cell. 2019 May 10. pii: S0092-8674(19)30457-X. doi: 10.1016/j.cell.2019.04.038. PubMed 31104839.
Backbone
  Vector backbone: pDONR223
  Backbone size w/o insert (bp): 2796
  Total vector size (bp): 6612
  Vector type: Gateway cloning
Growth in bacteria
  Bacterial resistance: Spectinomycin, 50 μg/mL
  Growth temperature: 37°C
  Growth strain: DH5alpha
  Copy number: High Copy
Gene/Insert
  Gene/Insert name: SCAF8 isoform D
  Species: H. sapiens (human)
  Insert size (bp): 3816
  GenBank ID: NM_014892
  Entrez Gene: SCAF8 (a.k.a. RBM16)
  Cloning method: Gateway Cloning
  Sequencing primers: 5′ M13 forward; 3′ M13 reverse
Terms and licenses: Academic/Nonprofit Terms; Industry Terms: Not Available to Industry
How to cite: pDONR223 SCAF8_isoD was a gift from Jesper Svejstrup (Addgene plasmid # 122467 ; http://n2t.net/addgene:122467 ; RRID:Addgene_122467)
